Addgene plasmid #25028: pIS1-miR-335 site
Depositing lab: Bob Weinberg. Depositing organization: Whitehead Institute for Biomedical Research. Publication: A pleiotropically acting microRNA, miR-31, inhibits breast cancer metastasis. Valastyan S, Reinhardt F, Benaich N, Calogrias D, Szasz AM, Wang ZC, Brock JE, Richardson AL, Weinberg RA. Cell. 2009 Jun 12. 137(6):1032-46. 10.1016/j.cell.2009.03.047 PubMed 19524507.
Backbone
  Vector backbone: pIS1
  Backbone manufacturer: David Bartel, Addgene plasmid # 12179
  Backbone size w/o insert (bp): 4085
  Vector type: Mammalian Expression, Luciferase
Growth in bacteria
  Bacterial resistance: Ampicillin, 100 μg/mL
  Growth temperature: 37°C
  Growth strain: DH5alpha
  Copy number: High Copy
Gene/Insert
  Gene/Insert name: synthetic miR-335 site (alt names: miR-335 binding site; miR-335 reporter)
  Insert size (bp): 23
  Cloning method: Restriction Enzyme; 5′ cloning site SacI (unknown if destroyed); 3′ cloning site AgeI (unknown if destroyed)
  Sequencing primers: 5′ Rluc-F (ccaggattcttttccaatgc); 3′ EBV-rev
Terms and licenses: Academic/Nonprofit Terms; Industry Terms: Not Available to Industry
Depositor comments: Renilla luciferase reporter for miR-335 constructed by cloning oligo containing synthetic miR-335 binding site (GCCAGTGAGCTCTCAAGAGCAATAACGAAAAATGTACCGGTGCCAGT) into SacI and AgeI sites of the 3’ UTR of a pIS1 vector backbone.
How to cite: pIS1-miR-335 site was a gift from Bob Weinberg (Addgene plasmid # 25028 ; http://n2t.net/addgene:25028 ; RRID:Addgene_25028)
