[The description below was written by a language model from this plasmid's Addgene catalogue record.]
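Description:
pIS1-miR-335 site is a mammalian expression luciferase reporter built on the pIS1 backbone (about 4.1 kb without insert), designed to read out the activity of the microRNA miR-335 in transfected cells. It is propagated in E. coli as a high-copy plasmid under ampicillin selection. The record does not state the promoter driving the reporter, the polyadenylation signal, or the bacterial origin of replication, and no feature table is provided, so these details cannot be described from the information given.

The payload is a Renilla luciferase coding sequence whose 3′ UTR carries a short synthetic insert of 23 bp: a single miR-335 binding site introduced as an oligonucleotide between the SacI and AgeI sites of the UTR. Whether those restriction sites survived cloning is not recorded. The logic of the design is that of a microRNA sensor. When miR-335 is present and loaded into the silencing complex, it pairs with the engineered site in the luciferase transcript and represses its translation or stability, lowering Renilla signal. When the microRNA is absent or inhibited, signal is higher.

Reporters of this type are typically used to compare microRNA activity between cell lines or to confirm that overexpression or knockdown of a microRNA has functional consequences, usually with normalisation to a co-transfected second luciferase, though the record does not specify one. The construct was deposited in connection with a study of microRNAs in breast cancer metastasis, and it is available to academic and nonprofit users only.
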