>Addgene plasmid #25028 | pIS1-miR-335 site | addgene partial sequence | sequence record 30985 | 25028 with Rluc-F
TCCTATACTGAATTTGTCAAAGTAAAAGGTCTTCATTTTTCGCAAGAAGATGCACCTGATGAAATGGGAA
AATATATCAAATCGTTCGTTGAGCGAGTTCTCAAAAATGAACAATAATTCTAGGAGCTCTCAAGAGCAAT
AACGAAAAATGTACCGGTCTCGATATCACTACTAGTGTTCTAGAGCGGCCGCTTCGAGCAGACATGATAA
GATACATTGATGAGTTTGGACAAACCACAACTAGAATGCAGTGAAAAAAATGCTTTATTTGTGAAATTTG
TGATGCTATTGCTTTATTTGTAACCATTATAAGCTGCAATAAACAAGTTAACAACAACAATTGCATTCAT
TTTATGTTTCAGGTTCAGGGGGAGGTGTGGGAGGTTTTTTAAAGCAAGTAAAACCTCTACAAATGTGGTA
AAATCGATAAGGATCCAGGTGGCACTTTTCGGGGAAATGTGCGCGGAACCCCTATTTGTTTATTTTTCTA
AATACATTCAAATATGTATCCGCTCATGAGACAATAACCCTGATAAATGCTTCAATAATATTGAAAAAGG
AAGAGTATGAGTATTCAACATTTCCGTGTCGCCCTTATTCCCTTTTTTGCGGCATTTTGCCTTCCTGTTT
TTGCTCACCCAGAAACGCTGGTGAAAGTAAAAGATGCTGAAGATCAGTTGGGTGCACGAGTGGGTTACAT
CGAACTGGNTCTCAACAGCGGTAAGATCCTTGAGA
